>Addgene plasmid #136044 | PLKO.1-UPF3B-3'UTR | addgene full sequence | sequence record 269242 | Addgene NGS Result
AATACACTCCTTAATTGAAGAATCGCAAAACCAGCAAGAAAAGAATGAACAAGAATTATTGGAATTAGAT
AAATGGGCAAGTTTGTGGAATTGGTTTAACATAACAAATTGGCTGTGGTATATAAAATTATTCATAATGA
TAGTAGGAGGCTTGGTAGGTTTAAGAATAGTTTTTGCTGTACTTTCTATAGTGAATAGAGTTAGGCAGGG
ATATTCACCATTATCGTTTCAGACCCACCTCCCAACCCCGAGGGGACCCGACAGGCCCGAAGGAATAGAA
GAAGAAGGTGGAGAGAGAGACAGAGACAGATCCATTCGATTAGTGAACGGATCTCGACGGTATCGATCAC
GAGACTAGCCTCGAGCGGCCGCCCCCTTCACCGAGGGCCTATTTCCCATGATTCCTTCATATTTGCATAT
ACGATACAAGGCTGTTAGAGAGATAATTGGAATTAATTTGACTGTAAACACAAAGATATTAGTACAAAAT
ACGTGACGTAGAAAGTAATAATTTCTTGGGTAGTTTGCAGTTTTAAAATTATGTTTTAAAATGGACTATC
ATATGCTTACCGTAACTTGAAAGTATTTCGATTTCTTGGCTTTATATATCTTGTGGAAAGGACGAAACAC
CGGCAGGGCAAAGAATAGAGAGAACTCGAGTTCTCTCTATTCTTTGCCCTGTTTTTGAATTCTCGACCTC
GAGACAAATGGCAGTATTCATCCACAATTTTAAAAGAAAAGGGGGGATTGGGGGGTACAGTGCAGGGGAA
AGAATAGTAGACATAATAGCAACAGACATACAAACTAAAGAATTACAAAAACAAATTACAAAAATTCAAA
ATTTTCGGGTTTATTACAGGGACAGCAGAGATCCACTTTGGCCGCGGCTCGAGGGGGTTGGGGTTGCGCC
TTTTCCAAGGCAGCCCTGGGTTTGCGCAGGGACGCGGCTGCTCTGGGCGTGGTTCCGGGAAACGCAGCGG
CGCCGACCCTGGGTCTCGCACATTCTTCACGTCCGTTCGCAGCGTCACCCGGATCTTCGCCGCTACCCTT
GTGGGCCCCCCGGCGACGCTTCCTGCTCCGCCCCTAAGTCGGGAAGGTTCCTTGCGGTTCGCGGCGTGCC
GGACGTGACAAACGGAAGCCGCACGTCTCACTAGTACCCTCGCAGACGGACAGCGCCAGGGAGCAATGGC
AGCGCGCCGACCGCGATGGGCTGTGGCCAATAGCGGCTGCTCAGCAGGGCGCGCCGAGAGCAGCGGCCGG
GAAGGGGCGGTGCGGGAGGCGGGGTGTGGGGCGGTAGTGTGGGCCCTGTTCCTGCCCGCGCGGTGTTCCG
CATTCTGCAAGCCTCCGGAGCGCACGTCGGCAGTCGGCTCCCTCGTTGACCGAATCACCGACCTCTCTCC
CCAGGGGGATCCACCGGAGCTTACCATGACCGAGTACAAGCCCACGGTGCGCCTCGCCACCCGCGACGAC
GTCCCCAGGGCCGTACGCACCCTCGCCGCCGCGTTCGCCGACTACCCCGCCACGCGCCACACCGTCGATC
CGGACCGCCACATCGAGCGGGTCACCGAGCTGCAAGAACTCTTCCTCACGCGCGTCGGGCTCGACATCGG
CAAGGTGTGGGTCGCGGACGACGGCGCCGCGGTGGCGGTCTGGACCACGCCGGAGAGCGTCGAAGCGGGG
GCGGTGTTCGCCGAGATCGGCCCGCGCATGGCCGAGTTGAGCGGTTCCCGGCTGGCCGCGCAGCAACAGA
TGGAAGGCCTCCTGGCGCCGCACCGGCCCAAGGAGCCCGCGTGGTTCCTGGCCACCGTCGGCGTCTCGCC
CGACCACCAGGGCAAGGGTCTGGGCAGCGCCGTCGTGCTCCCCGGAGTGGAGGCGGCCGAGCGCGCCGGG
GTGCCCGCCTTCCTGGAGACCTCCGCGCCCCGCAACCTCCCCTTCTACGAGCGGCTCGGCTTCACCGTCA
CCGCCGACGTCGAGGTGCCCGAAGGACCGCGCACCTGGTGCATGACCCGCAAGCCCGGTGCCTGACGCCC
GCCCCACGACCCGCAGCGCCCGACCGAAAGGAGCGCACGACCCCATGCATCGGTACCTTTAAGACCAATG
ACTTACAAGGCAGCTGTAGATCTTAGCCACTTTTTAAAAGAAAAGGGGGGACTGGAAGGGCTAATTCACT
CCCAACGAAGACAAGATCTGCTTTTTGCTTGTACTGGGTCTCTCTGGTTAGACCAGATCTGAGCCTGGGA
GCTCTCTGGCTAACTAGGGAACCCACTGCTTAAGCCTCAATAAAGCTTGCCTTGAGTGCTTCAAGTAGTG
TGTGCCCGTCTGTTGTGTGACTCTGGTAACTAGAGATCCCTCAGACCCTTTTAGTCAGTGTGGAAAATCT
CTAGCAGTAGTAGTTCATGTCATCTTATTATTCAGTATTTATAACTTGCAAAGAAATGAATATCAGAGAG
TGAGAGGAACTTGTTTATTGCAGCTTATAATGGTTACAAATAAAGCAATAGCATCACAAATTTCACAAAT
AAAGCATTTTTTTCACTGCATTCTAGTTGTGGTTTGTCCAAACTCATCAATGTATCTTATCATGTCTGGC
TCTAGCTATCCCGCCCCTAACTCCGCCCATCCCGCCCCTAACTCCGCCCAGTTCCGCCCATTCTCCGCCC
CATGGCTGACTAATTTTTTTTATTTATGCAGAGGCCGAGGCCGCCTCGGCCTCTGAGCTATTCCAGAAGT
AGTGAGGAGGCTTTTTTGGAGGCCTAGGGACGTACCCAATTCGCCCTATAGTGAGTCGTATTACGCGCGC
TCACTGGCCGTCGTTTTACAACGTCGTGACTGGGAAAACCCTGGCGTTACCCAACTTAATCGCCTTGCAG
CACATCCCCCTTTCGCCAGCTGGCGTAATAGCGAAGAGGCCCGCACCGATCGCCCTTCCCAACAGTTGCG
CAGCCTGAATGGCGAATGGG
[124 nt withheld, positions 2961-3084]
C
[91 nt withheld, positions 3086-3176]
A
[49 nt withheld, positions 3178-3226]
CCTTTGACGTTGGAGTCCACGTTCTTT
[37 nt withheld, positions 3254-3290]
ACCCTATCTCGGTCTATTCTTTTGATTTATAAGGGATTTTGCCGATTTCGGCCTATTGGTTAAAAAATGA
GCTGATTTAACAAAAATTTAACGCGAATTTTAACAAAATATTAACGCTTACAATTTAGGTGGCACTTTTC
GGGGAAATGTGCGCGGAACCCCTATTTGTTTATTTTTCTAAATACATTCAAATATGTATCCGCTCATGAG
ACAATAACCCTGATAAATGCTTCAATAATATTGAAAAAGGAAGAGTATGAGTATTCAACATTTCCGTGTC
GCCCTTATTCCCTTTTTTGCGGCATTTTGCCTTCCTGTTTTTGCTCACCCAGAAACGCTGGTGAAAGTAA
AAGATGCTGAAGATCAGTTGGGTGCACGAGTGGGTTACATCGAACTGGATCTCAACAGCGGTAAGATCCT
TGAGAGTTTTCGCCCCGAAGAACGTTTTCCAATGATGAGCACTTTTAAAGTTCTGCTATGTGGCGCGGTA
TTATCCCGTATTGACGCCGGGCAAGAGCAACTCGGTCGCCGCATACACTATTCTCAGAATGACTTGGTTG
AGTACTCACCAGTCACAGAAAAGCATCTTACGGATGGCATGACAGTAAGAGAATTATGCAGTGCTGCCAT
AACCATGAGTGATAACACTGCGGCCAACTTACTTCTGACAACGATCGGAGGACCGAAGGAGCTAACCGCT
TTTTTGCACAACATGGGGGATCATGTAACTCGCCTTGATCGTTGGGAACCGGAGCTGAATGAAGCCATAC
CAAACGACGAGCGTGACACCACGATGCCTGTAGCAATGGCAACAACGTTGCGCAAACTATTAACTGGCGA
ACTACTTACTCTAGCTTCCCGGCAACAATTAATAGACTGGATGGAGGCGGATAAAGTTGCAGGACCACTT
CTGCGCTCGGCCCTTCCGGCTGGCTGGTTTATTGCTGATAAATCTGGAGCCGGTGAGCGTGGGTCTCGCG
GTATCATTGCAGCACTGGGGCCAGATGGTAAGCCCTCCCGTATCGTAGTTATCTACACGACGGGGAGTCA
GGCAACTATGGATGAACGAAATAGACAGATCGCTGAGATAGGTGCCTCACTGATTAAGCATTGGTAACTG
TCAGACCAAGTTTACTCATATATACTTTAGATTGATTTAAAACTTCATTTTTAATTTAAAAGGATCTAGG
TGAAGATCCTTTTTGATAATCTCATGACCAAAATCCCTTAACGTGAGTTTTCGTTCCACTGAGCGTCAGA
CCCCGTAGAAAAGATCAAAGGATCTTCTTGAGATCCTTTTTTTCTGCGCGTAATCTGCTGCTTGCAAACA
AAAAAACCACCGCTACCAGCGGTGGTTTGTTTGCCGGATCAAGAGCTACCAACTCTTTTTCCGAAGGTAA
CTGGCTTCAGCAGAGCGCAGATACCAAATACTGTTCTTCTAGTGTAGCCGTAGTTAGGCCACCACTTCAA
GAACTCTGTAGCACCGCCTACATACCTCGCTCTGCTAATCCTGTTACCAGTGGCTGCTGCCAGTGGCGAT
AAGTCGTGTCTTACCGGGTTGGACTCAAGACGATAGTTACCGGATAAGGCGCAGCGGTCGGGCTGAACGG
GGGGTTCGTGCACACAGCCCAGCTTGGAGCGAACGACCTACACCGAACTGAGATACCTACAGCGTGAGCT
ATGAGAAAGCGCCACGCTTCCCGAAGGGAGAAAGGCGGACAGGTATCCGGTAAGCGGCAGGGTCGGAACA
GGAGAGCGCACGAGGGAGCTTCCAGGGGGAAACGCCTGGTATCTTTATAGTCCTGTCGGGTTTCGCCACC
TCTGACTTGAGCGTCGATTTTTGTGATGCTCGTCAGGGGGGCGGAGCCTATGGAAAAACGCCAGCAACGC
GGCCTTTTTACGGTTCCTGGCCTTTTGCTGGCCTTTTGCTCACATGTTCTTTCCTGCGTTATCCCCTGAT
TCTGTGGATAACCGTATTACCGCCTTTGAGTGAGCTGATACCGCTCGCCGCAGCCGAACGACCGAGCGCA
GCGAGTCAGTGAGCGAGGAAGCGGAAGAGCGCCCAATACGCAAACCGCCTCTCCCCGCGCGTTGGCCGAT
TCATTAATGCAGCTGGCACGACAGGTTTCCCGACTGGAAAGCGGGCAGTGAGCGCAACGCAATTAATGTG
AGTTAGCTCACTCATTAGGCACCCCAGGCTTTACACTTTATGCTTCCGGCTCGTATGTTGTGTGGAATTG
TGAGCGGATAACAATTTCACACAGGAAACAGCTATGACCATGATTACGCCAAGCGCGCAATTAACCCTCA
CTAAAGGGAACAAAAGCTGGAGCTGCAAGCTTAATGTAGTCTTATGCAATACTCTTGTAGTCTTGCAACA
TGGTAACGATGAGTTAGCAACATGCCTTACAAGGAGAGAAAAAGCACCGTGCATGCCGATTGGTGGAAGT
AAGGTGGTACGATCGTGCCTTATTAGGAAGGCAACAGACGGGTCTGACATGGATTGGACGAACCACTGAA
TTGCCGCATTGCAGAGATATTGTATTTAAGTGCCTAGCTCGATACATAAACGGGTCTCTCTGGTTAGACC
AGATCTGAGCCTGGGAGCTCTCTGGCTAACTAGGGAACCCACTGCTTAAGCCTCAATAAAGCTTGCCTTG
AGTGCTTCAAGTAGTGTGTGCCCGTCTGTTGTGTGACTCTGGTAACTAGAGATCCCTCAGACCCTTTTAG
TCAGTGTGGAAAATCTCTAGCAGTGGCGCCCGAACAGGGACTTGAAAGCGAAAGGGAAACCAGAGGAGCT
CTCTCGACGCAGGACTCGGCTTGCTGAAGCGCGCACGGCAAGAGGCGAGGGGCGGCGACTGGTGAGTACG
CCAAAAATTTTGACTAGCGGAGGCTAGAAGGAGAGAGATGGGTGCGAGAGCGTCAGTATTAAGCGGGGGA
GAATTAGATCGCGATGGGAAAAAATTCGGTTAAGGCCAGGGGGAAAGAAAAAATATAAATTAAAACATAT
AGTATGGGCAAGCAGGGAGCTAGAACGATTCGCAGTTAATCCTGGCCTGTTAGAAACATCAGAAGGCTGT
AGACAAATACTGGGACAGCTACAACCATCCCTTCAGACAGGATCAGAAGAACTTAGATCATTATATAATA
CAGTAGCAACCCTCTATTGTGTGCATCAAAGGATAGAGATAAAAGACACCAAGGAAGCTTTAGACAAGAT
AGAGGAAGAGCAAAACAAAAGTAAGACCACCGCACAGCAAGCGGCCGCTGATCTTCAGACCTGGAGGAGG
AGATATGAGGGACAATTGGAGAAGTGAATTATATAAATATAAAGTAGTAAAAATTGAACCATTAGGAGTA
GCACCCACCAAGGCAAAGAGAAGAGTGGTGCAGAGAGAAAAAAGAGCAGTGGGAATAGGAGCTTTGTTCC
TTGGGTTCTTGGGAGCAGCAGGAAGCACTATGGGCGCAGCGTCAATGACGCTGACGGTACAGGCCAGACA
ATTATTGTCTGGTATAGTGCAGCAGCAGAACAATTTGCTGAGGGCTATTGAGGCGCAACAGCATCTGTTG
CAACTCACAGTCTGGGGCATCAAGCAGCTCCAGGCAAGAATCCTGGCTGTGGAAAGATACCTAAAGGATC
AACAGCTCCTGGGGATTTGGGGTTGCTCTGGAAAACTCATTTGCACCACTGCTGTGCCTTGGAATGCTAG
TTGGAGTAATAAATCTCTGGAACAGATTTGGAATCACACGACCTGGATGGAGTGGGACAGAGAAATTAAC
AATTACACAAGCTT
Features (pLannotate 1.2.2; 25 found; start..end, strand, type, name):
    233..333     +  CDS            Rev (fragment): human immunodeficiency virus 1 (HIV-1) Rev protein; rev; enhances nuclear export of unspliced and incompletely spliced viral mRNAs
    383..623     +  promoter       U6 promoter: RNA polymerase III promoter for human U6 snRNA
    728..845     +  misc_feature   cPPT/CTS: central polypurine tract and central termination sequence of HIV-1
    894..1404    +  promoter       hPGK promoter: human phosphoglycerate kinase 1 promoter
   1426..2025    +  CDS            PuroR: puromycin N-acetyltransferase; pac from Streptomyces alboniger; confers resistance to puromycin
   2068..2151    +  CDS            nef (fragment): NEF_HV1Z2 - Experimental evidence at protein level: Swiss-Prot protein existence level 1. Extracellular Nef protein targets CD4(+) T-lymphocytes for apoptosis by interacting with CXCR4 surface receptors. From Human immunodeficiency virus type 1 group M subtype D (isolate Z2/CDC-Z34) (HIV-1).
   2153..2386    +  LTR            3' LTR (ΔU3): self-inactivating 3' long terminal repeat (LTR) from HIV-1
   2458..2579    +  polyA_signal   SV40 poly(A) signal: SV40 polyadenylation signal
   2619..2754    +  rep_origin     SV40 ori: SV40 origin of replication
   2775..2793    -  promoter       T7 promoter: promoter for bacteriophage T7 RNA polymerase
   2801..2956    +  CDS            lacZα (fragment): LacZα fragment of β-galactosidase; lacZ fragment
   2961..3389    +  rep_origin     f1 ori (sequence partly withheld): f1 bacteriophage origin of replication; arrow indicates direction of (+) strand synthesis
   3442..3546    +  promoter       AmpR promoter: bla
   3547..4407    +  CDS            AmpR: β-lactamase; bla; confers resistance to ampicillin, carbenicillin, and related antibiotics
   4578..5166    +  rep_origin     ori: high-copy-number ColE1/pMB1/pBR322/pUC origin of replication
   5349..5441    +  CDS            lacI (fragment): lac repressor; lacI; The lac repressor binds to the lac operator to inhibit transcription in E. coli. This inhibition can be relieved by adding lactose or isopropyl-β-D-thiogalactopyranoside (IPTG).
   5454..5475    +  protein_bind   CAP binding site: CAP binding activates transcription in the presence of cAMP. E. coli catabolite activator protein
   5490..5520    +  promoter       lac promoter: promoter for the E. coli lac operon
   5528..5544    +  protein_bind   lac operator: The lac repressor binds to the lac operator to inhibit transcription in E. coli. This inhibition can be relieved by adding lactose or isopropyl-β-D-thiogalactopyranoside (IPTG). lac repressor encoded by lacI
   5589..5607    +  promoter       T3 promoter: promoter for bacteriophage T3 RNA polymerase
   5635..5861    +  promoter       RSV promoter: Rous sarcoma virus enhancer/promoter
   5862..6042    +  LTR            5' LTR (truncated): truncated 5' long terminal repeat (LTR) from HIV-1
   6089..6214    +  misc_feature   HIV-1 Ψ: packaging signal of human immunodeficiency virus type 1
   6198..6561    +  CDS            HIV-1 gag (fragment): gag protein from human immunodeficiency virus 1; gag
   6707..6940    +  misc_feature   RRE: The Rev response element (RRE) of HIV-1 allows for Rev-dependent mRNA export from the nucleus to the cytoplasm.
