[The description below was written by a language model from this plasmid's Addgene catalogue record and pLannotate feature annotations shown in this document.]
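Description:
PLKO.1-UPF3B-3'UTR is a lentiviral shRNA vector built on the pLKO.1 backbone for knockdown of human UPF3B, a nonsense-mediated mRNA decay factor. The hairpin targets the 3' untranslated region of the UPF3B transcript. Targeting the UTR generally leaves an exogenous, coding-sequence-only UPF3B cDNA unaffected, which allows rescue experiments, although the record does not state that this was the intent. The hairpin is not annotated as a separate feature in the 7,084-nt sequence, but it would lie in the gap between the human U6 RNA polymerase III promoter, which drives it, and the downstream cPPT/CTS element.

The transfer cassette has a third-generation, self-inactivating layout. An RSV enhancer/promoter fused to a truncated HIV-1 5' LTR produces the genomic RNA in packaging cells. It is followed by the Ψ packaging signal with a partial gag sequence, the Rev response element for Rev-dependent nuclear export, and the cPPT/CTS, which aids nuclear import of the viral genome. The cassette ends in a ΔU3 3' LTR that disables LTR promoter activity after integration. Short Rev and nef fragments are leftover HIV-1 sequence rather than functional genes, so packaging and envelope functions must be supplied in trans. A human PGK promoter drives puromycin N-acetyltransferase, which allows selection of stably transduced mammalian cells.

In E. coli the plasmid replicates from a high-copy ColE1/pUC-type origin and is selected with ampicillin through β-lactamase. The backbone also carries an f1 origin, an SV40 origin and poly(A) signal, and residual lac, T3 and T7 elements. The construct is typically used for stable depletion of UPF3B in human cells, and the associated publication concerns RNA decay pathways involving UPF1 and G3BP1.
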