Addgene plasmid #136044: PLKO.1-UPF3B-3'UTR
Purpose: UPF3B shRNA (Targeting 3'UTR) inserted into the PLKO.1 plasmid (CAGGGCAAAGAATAGAGAGAA)
Depositing lab: Anthony Leung. Depositing organization: Johns Hopkins School of Public Health. Publication: Structure-Mediated RNA Decay by UPF1 and G3BP1. Fischer JW, Busa VF, Shao Y, Leung AKL. Mol Cell. 2020 Apr 2;78(1):70-84.e6. doi: 10.1016/j.molcel.2020.01.021. Epub 2020 Feb 3. PubMed 32017897.
Backbone
  Vector backbone: PLKO.1
  Vector type: Mammalian Expression, Lentiviral
  Selectable markers: Puromycin
Growth in bacteria
  Bacterial resistance: Ampicillin, 100 μg/mL
  Growth temperature: 30°C
  Growth strain: NEB Stable
  Copy number: Unknown
Gene/Insert
  Gene/Insert name: UPF3B
  gRNA/shRNA sequence: CAGGGCAAAGAATAGAGAGAA
  Species: H. sapiens (human)
  Entrez Gene: UPF3B (a.k.a. HUPF3B, MRX62, MRX82, MRXS14, RENT3B, UPF3BP1, UPF3BP2, UPF3BP3, UPF3X, Upf3p-X)
Terms and licenses: Academic/Nonprofit Terms; Industry Terms: Not Available to Industry
How to cite: PLKO.1-UPF3B-3'UTR was a gift from Anthony Leung (Addgene plasmid # 136044 ; http://n2t.net/addgene:136044 ; RRID:Addgene_136044)
